>Addgene plasmid #80064 | pMT-zic2a-cytoBirA-2A-mCherry_Ras | depositor full sequence | sequence record 152615 | pMT-zic2a-cytoBirA-2A-mCherry_Ras sequence 7509 bps
GGTTTATTGCTGATAAATCTGGAGCCGGTGAGCGTGGGTCTCGCGGTATCATTGCAGCACTGGGGCCAGA
TGGTAAGCCCTCCCGTATCGTAGTTATCTACACGACGGGGAGTCAGGCAACTATGGATGAACGAAATAGA
CAGATCGCTGAGATAGGTGCCTCACTGATTAAGCATTGGTAACTGTCAGACCAAGTTTACTCATATATAC
TTTAGATTGATTTAAAACTTCATTTTTAATTTAAAAGGATCTAGGTGAAGATCCTTTTTGATAATCTCAT
GACCAAAATCCCTTAACGTGAGTTTTCGTTCCACTGAGCGTCAGACCCCGTAGAAAAGATCAAAGGATCT
TCTTGAGATCCTTTTTTTCTGCGCGTAATCTGCTGCTTGCAAACAAAAAAACCACCGCTACCAGCGGTGG
TTTGTTTGCCGGATCAAGAGCTACCAACTCTTTTTCCGAAGGTAACTGGCTTCAGCAGAGCGCAGATACC
AAATACTGTCCTTCTAGTGTAGCCGTAGTTAGGCCACCACTTCAAGAACTCTGTAGCACCGCCTACATAC
CTCGCTCTGCTAATCCTGTTACCAGTGGCTGCTGCCAGTGGCGATAAGTCGTGTCTTACCGGGTTGGACT
CAAGACGATAGTTACCGGATAAGGCGCAGCGGTCGGGCTGAACGGGGGGTTCGTGCACACAGCCCAGCTT
GGAGCGAACGACCTACACCGAACTGAGATACCTACAGCGTGAGCTATGAGAAAGCGCCACGCTTCCCGAA
GGGAGAAAGGCGGACAGGTATCCGGTAAGCGGCAGGGTCGGAACAGGAGAGCGCACGAGGGAGCTTCCAG
GGGGAAACGCCTGGTATCTTTATAGTCCTGTCGGGTTTCGCCACCTCTGACTTGAGCGTCGATTTTTGTG
ATGCTCGTCAGGGGGGCGGAGCCTATGGAAAAACGCCAGCAACGCGGCCTTTTTACGGTTCCTGGCCTTT
TGCTGGCCTTTTGCTCACATGTTCTTTCCTGCGTTATCCCCTGATTCTGTGGATAACCGTATTACCGCCT
TTGAGTGAGCTGATACCGCTCGCCGCAGCCGAACGACCGAGCGCAGCGAGTCAGTGAGCGAGGAAGCGGA
AGAGCGCCCAATACGCAAACCGCCTCTCCCCGCGCGTTGGCCGATTCATTAATGCAGCTGGCACGACAGG
TTTCCCGACTGGAAAGCGGGCAGTGAGCGCAACGCAATTAATGTGAGTTAGCTCACTCATTAGGCACCCC
AGGCTTTACACTTTATGCTTCCGGCTCGTATGTTGTGTGGAATTGTGAGCGGATAACAATTTCACACAGG
AAACAGCTATGACCATGATTACGCCAAGCGCGCAATTAACCCTCACTAAAGGGAACAAAAGCTGGAGCTC
CACCGCGGTGGCGGCCGCTCTAGAACTAGTGGATCTGCTGGGCTTGCTGAAGGTAGGGGGTCAAGAACCA
GAGGTGTAAAGTACTTGAGTAATTTTACTTGATTACTGTACTTAAGTATTATTTTTGGGGATTTTTACTT
TACTTGAGTACAATTAAAAATCAATACTTTTACTTTTACTTAATTACATTTTTTTAGAAAAAAAAGTACT
TTTTACTCCTTACAATTTTATTTACAGTCAAAAAGTACTTATTTTTTGGAGATCACTTGGGCCCGGCTCG
AGATATCACCACTTTGTACAAGAAAGCTGGGTCACTGGACCCACATATTCCTCGTGTTCCAGTGCCAGTG
TACCTGAACATTAACAATACCCCTGTCTCGCCTCCCCTTCTTGTCTTTTTCACCCCTTTCTGGTCTCATT
ACTTTGGGTTTTATGCCCTAATCTACACAATGAGGACGAAGTCATGGTGGTTATCTTCAGCAGCCAATGC
CTGCCTACCTGTAATCCTTCCCAAAGTCCCTGGCTTTCTCACAGCTCACAAATCGGCACACAATGCTTTC
ATGCAAGGCCTCTGCCGTAATGCTCAAAGACGACAGCAGATTTTTTTCTTTTCTCATCCCTTCACATCAA
ATCCCACCCTTCCTCTGAAAAACAGGGACGTCTTGATCTAAGTCTCAGGACAAGGAAATGTTAGAATATA
AAGGACACAAGAGATAAATGTAAGTTTCTCCAGATACCTCAGCACCTCTGTTACATAAACGGAAGTAAAG
TAAAACTCCTGCTGCACTGACACTGTTATATATATGAGCAGAATGATACGGTTGGTTATAAATGACACTT
AAAAAAATCAATGAATTTATCATTAAAAGTTAATTGAGAAAGAGCTCAAAAAGGTCAAGCCAGTTGCTCC
ATTTGAGGAGGGCATAAAGGGGTTAGGTTTTAACTTAGCATTTTTATTGACTCTGCCAAAACAAAATGAG
TGGGCTCTGTAGGATTGTGCACTCTGCATTGGCCATTCAGGCCTTCAGAGCCCCATTGTAGTACTTTGAA
GAGAATGAAAGGAAACCCCACTGGTGGAAATGCACTGGAACAGCCCCACAACAGGCCACAACTGTTCCCT
TATGCATGAAAGGCAGAGACATAAAAGACAAGATGGACTTCTGAGGTAGGGCCAAAAACAAAGGCAACAA
AAGTGCTGATCATGAGGGGATGACACAACTCGTCTCAGCAGAAGGAGCAGGGAGAAAAGGGGAAGGGGAC
AATGGCACTCCCGGCCAAATGACATGTTGAAGAATTGAAAAATCCACACAAGAAGTGTCTTCTTAATTCA
CTAAACCCACACGACTTTAAGGACTGTCGGCTGGCCCCGGTTGCACCGAGGGGGGTGGACTGTAACAGCC
TTTGGCTTTTGCTCCCCAACTTTTTGCTGCTGATATTTGGCCGTTTTTGGCAAACAACTTGGCAAGGTCA
GAGACAGACTGGGGTGGATGTTTTAGTGTGCACACACCAAACCCAACCCAACCCAAACCAAACCTAATCA
AAGCATGCAGGGTTCCGCTCCCGCAGCTTCCGTTTTGATCTGTTGGCTGTCTGCGTGTCTGATCTGTTTC
TGTTTGTGTCCCAAACACAATTATGCTACTGCCTAACCTCCATGGAAACAGTTTGATGGACAAAAACATG
TTTGCTCTCATTTTAAAAGGATTCTTGTTTTGAGGGACACAGTAATGACTGCTAAATTTTTGGGCCAACA
TTTCACTAAACATTTGGTTAAAGCAAAAAAGCAACTTCCTCTTGACTTTCACATTGCTGAATAGAATAAT
AATAAAAGCACACTTACATAAAAGCTACCGCAATGTTTTCCATTAGCCTGCTTTTTTGTACAAACTTGTG
ATATCCAGTGACGTAGGAAGTCCATCCATTCACAGCGCTTCTATAAAGGCGCCAGCTGAGGCGCCTACTA
CTCCAACCGCGACTGCAGCGAGCAACTGAGAAGACTGGATAGAGCCGGCGGTTCCGCGAACGAGCAGTGA
CCGCGCTCCCACCCAGCTCTGCTCTGCAGCTCCCACCAGTGTCTACCCCTGGACCCCTTGCCGGGCTTTC
CCCAAACTTCGAGGATCCACCGGCCTATTTAGGTGACACTATAGAAGAGTACAAGCTACTTGTTCTTTTT
GCAGGATCCCATCGATTCGAATTCAAGGTTAAGCGGCCGCAAGCTAGATTGGCATTCCGGTACTGTTGGT
AAAGCCACCATGGCCACCTATGACGTCCCAGATTACGCAAGTTTGCCCGGGTATGATGTTCCTGATTATG
CTAGCCTCCCGGGTTACGATGTGCCCGACTATGCCTCACTTCCAGGCAGATCTCCTATGAAGGATAACAC
CGTGCCACTGAAATTGATTGCCCTGTTAGCGAACGGTGAATTTCACTCTGGCGAGCAGTTGGGTGAAACG
CTGGGAATGAGCCGGGCGGCTATTAATAAACACATTCAGACACTGCGTGACTGGGGCGTTGATGTCTTTA
CCGTTCCGGGTAAAGGATACAGCCTGCCTGAGCCTATCCAGTTACTTAATGCTAAACAGATATTGGGTCA
GCTGGATGGCGGTAGTGTAGCCGTGCTGCCAGTGATTGACTCCACGAATCAGTACCTTCTTGATCGTATC
GGAGAGCTTAAATCGGGCGATGCTTGCATTGCAGAATACCAGCAGGCTGGCCGTGGTCGCCGGGGTCGGA
AATGGTTTTCGCCTTTTGGCGCAAACTTATATTTGTCGATGTTCTGGCGTCTGGAACAAGGCCCGGCGGC
GGCGATTGGTTTAAGTCTGGTTATCGGTATCGTGATGGCGGAAGTATTACGCAAGCTGGGTGCAGATAAA
GTTCGTGTTAAATGGCCTAATGACCTCTATCTGCAGGATCGCAAGCTGGCAGGCATTCTGGTGGAGCTGA
CTGGCAAAACTGGCGATGCGGCGCAAATAGTCATTGGAGCCGGGATCAACATGGCAATGCGCCGTGTTGA
AGAGAGTGTCGTTAATCAGGGGTGGATCACGCTGCAGGAAGCGGGGATCAATCTCGATCGTAATACGTTG
GCGGCCATGCTAATACGTGAATTACGTGCTGCGTTGGAACTCTTCGAACAAGAAGGATTGGCACCTTATC
TGTCGCGCTGGGAAAAGCTGGATAATTTTATTAATCGCCCAGTGAAACTTATCATTGGTGATAAAGAAAT
ATTTGGCATTTCACGCGGAATAGACAAACAGGGGGCTTTATTACTTGAGCAGGATGGAATAATAAAACCC
TGGATGGGCGGTGAAATATCCCTGCGTAGTGCAGAAAAAGATATCGGATCAGGAGAGGGCAGGGGAAGTC
TTCTAACATGCGGGGACGTGGAGGAAAATCCCGGGCCCAGATCTATGGTGAGCAAGGGCGAGGAGGATAA
CATGGCCATCATCAAGGAGTTCATGCGCTTCAAGGTGCACATGGAGGGCTCCGTGAACGGCCACGAGTTC
GAGATCGAGGGCGAGGGCGAGGGCCGCCCCTACGAGGGCACCCAGACCGCCAAGCTGAAGGTGACCAAGG
GTGGCCCCCTGCCCTTCGCCTGGGACATCCTGTCCCCTCAGTTCATGTACGGCTCCAAGGCCTACGTGAA
GCACCCCGCCGACATCCCCGACTACTTGAAGCTGTCCTTCCCCGAGGGCTTCAAGTGGGAGCGCGTGATG
AACTTCGAGGACGGCGGCGTGGTGACCGTGACCCAGGACTCCTCCCTGCAGGACGGCGAGTTCATCTACA
AGGTGAAGCTGCGCGGCACCAACTTCCCCTCCGACGGCCCCGTAATGCAGAAGAAGACCATGGGCTGGGA
GGCCTCCTCCGAGCGGATGTACCCCGAGGACGGCGCCCTGAAGGGCGAGATCAAGCAGAGGCTGAAGCTG
AAGGACGGCGGCCACTACGACGCTGAGGTCAAGACCACCTACAAGGCCAAGAAGCCCGTGCAGCTGCCCG
GCGCCTACAACGTCAACATCAAGTTGGACATCACCTCCCACAACGAGGACTACACCATCGTGGAACAGTA
CGAACGCGCCGAGGGCCGCCACTCCACCGGCGGCATGGACGAGCTGTACAAGGGAGGAGGAAGATCTAAG
CTGAACCCTCCTGATGAGAGTGGCCCCGGCTGCATGAGCTGCAAGTGTGTGCTCTCCTGATCTAGAACTA
TAGTGAGTCGTATTACGTATCCGGACTCCCTATAGTGAGTCGTATTAACCGGTGATCCAGACATGATAAG
ATACATTGATGAGTTTGGACAAACCACAACTAGAATGCAGTGAAAAAAATGCTTTATTTGTGAAATTTGT
GATGCTATTGCTTTATTTGTAACCATTATAAGCTGCAATAAACAAGTTAACAACAACAATTGCATTCATT
TTATGTTTCAGGTTCAGGGGGAGGTGTGGGAGGTTTTTTGATATCCCGGGTTTAAACGCATGCAGATCTA
ATACTCAAGTACAATTTTAATGGAGTACTTTTTTACTTTTACTCAAGTAAGATTCTAGCCAGATACTTTT
ACTTTTAATTGAGTAAAATTTTCCCTAAGTACTTGTACTTTCACTTGAGTAAAATTTTTGAGTACTTTTT
ACACCTCTGTCAAGAACCATATGCCGGTACCCAATCGCCCTATAGGACGTCGTATTACGCGCGCTCACTG
GCCGTCGTTTTACAACGTCGTGACTGGGAAAACCCTGGCGTTACCCAACTTAATCGCCTTGCAGCACATC
CCCCTTTCGCCAGCTGGCGTAATAGCGAAGAGGCCCGCACCGATCGCCCTTCCCAACAGTTGCGCAGCCT
GAATGGCGAATGGG
[124 nt withheld, positions 6245-6368]
C
[91 nt withheld, positions 6370-6460]
A
[49 nt withheld, positions 6462-6510]
CCTTTGACGTTGGAGTCCACGTTCTTT
[37 nt withheld, positions 6538-6574]
ACCCTATCTCGGTCTATTCTTTTGATTTATAAGGGATTTTGCCGATTTCGGCCTATTGGTTAAAAAATGA
GCTGATTTAACAAAAATTTAACGCGAATTTTAACAAAATATTAACGCTTACAATTTAGGTGGCACTTTTC
GGGGAAATGTGCGCGGAACCCCTATTTGTTTATTTTTCTAAATACATTCAAATATGTATCCGCTCATGAG
ACAATAACCCTGATAAATGCTTCAATAATATTGAAAAAGGAAGAGTATGAGTATTCAACATTTCCGTGTC
GCCCTTATTCCCTTTTTTGCGGCATTTTGCCTTCCTGTTTTTGCTCACCCAGAAACGCTGGTGAAAGTAA
AAGATGCTGAAGATCAGTTGGGTGCACGAGTGGGTTACATCGAACTGGATCTCAACAGCGGTAAGATCCT
TGAGAGTTTTCGCCCCGAAGAACGTTTTCCAATGATGAGCACTTTTAAAGTTCTGCTATGTGGCGCGGTA
TTATCCCGTATTGACGCCGGGCAAGAGCAACTCGGTCGCCGCATACACTATTCTCAGAATGACTTGGTTG
AGTACTCACCAGTCACAGAAAAGCATCTTACGGATGGCATGACAGTAAGAGAATTATGCAGTGCTGCCAT
AACCATGAGTGATAACACTGCGGCCAACTTACTTCTGACAACGATCGGAGGACCGAAGGAGCTAACCGCT
TTTTTGCACAACATGGGGGATCATGTAACTCGCCTTGATCGTTGGGAACCGGAGCTGAATGAAGCCATAC
CAAACGACGAGCGTGACACCACGATGCCTGTAGCAATGGCAACAACGTTGCGCAAACTATTAACTGGCGA
ACTACTTACTCTAGCTTCCCGGCAACAATTAATAGACTGGATGGAGGCGGATAAAGTTGCAGGACCACTT
CTGCGCTCGGCCCTTCCGGCTGGCT
Features (pLannotate 1.2.2; 21 found; start..end, strand, type, name):
    353..941     +  rep_origin     ori: high-copy-number ColE1/pMB1/pBR322/pUC origin of replication
   1124..1216    +  CDS            lacI (fragment): lac repressor; lacI; The lac repressor binds to the lac operator to inhibit transcription in E. coli. This inhibition can be relieved by adding lactose or isopropyl-β-D-thiogalactopyranoside (IPTG).
   1229..1250    +  protein_bind   CAP binding site: CAP binding activates transcription in the presence of cAMP. E. coli catabolite activator protein
   1265..1295    +  promoter       lac promoter: promoter for the E. coli lac operon
   1303..1319    +  protein_bind   lac operator: The lac repressor binds to the lac operator to inhibit transcription in E. coli. This inhibition can be relieved by adding lactose or isopropyl-β-D-thiogalactopyranoside (IPTG). lac repressor encoded by lacI
   1364..1382    +  promoter       T3 promoter: promoter for bacteriophage T3 RNA polymerase
   1395..1435    +  misc_feature   MCS (fragment): pBluescript multiple cloning site
   1688..1712    +  protein_bind   attB2: mutant version of attB; recombination site for the Gateway® BP reaction BP Clonase™
   3265..3289    -  protein_bind   attB1: mutant version of attB; recombination site for the Gateway® BP reaction BP Clonase™
   3527..3545    +  promoter       SP6 promoter: promoter for bacteriophage SP6 RNA polymerase
   3767..4729    +  CDS            birA: BIRA_ECOLI - Also known as bioR, dhbB. Experimental evidence at protein level: Swiss-Prot protein existence level 1. Acts both as a biotin--[acetyl-CoA-carboxylase] ligase and a biotin-operon repressor. In the presence of ATP, BirA activates biotin to form the BirA-biotinyl-5'-adenylate (BirA-bio-5'-AMP or holoBirA) complex. HoloBirA can either transfer the biotinyl moiety to the biotin carboxyl carrier protein (BCCP) subunit of acetyl-CoA carboxylase, or bind to the biotin operator site and inhibit transcription of the operon. From Escherichia coli (strain K12).
   4745..4794    +  CDS            T2A (fragment): 2A peptide from Thosea asigna virus capsid protein Eukaryotic ribosomes fail to insert a peptide bond between the Gly and Pro residues, yielding separate polypeptides.
   4805..5512    +  CDS            mCherry: mCherry is a basic (constitutively fluorescent) red fluorescent protein published in 2004, derived from Discosoma sp.. It is reported to be a very rapidly-maturing monomer with low acid sensitivity.
   5528..5590    +  CDS            H-Ras (fragment): human small GTPase proto-oncoprotein
   5598..5615    -  promoter       T7 promoter (fragment): promoter for bacteriophage T7 RNA polymerase
   5629..5647    -  promoter       T7 promoter: promoter for bacteriophage T7 RNA polymerase
   5654..5788    -  polyA_signal   SV40 poly(A) signal: SV40 polyadenylation signal
   6085..6240    +  CDS            lacZα (fragment): LacZα fragment of β-galactosidase; lacZ fragment
   6245..6673    +  rep_origin     f1 ori (sequence partly withheld): f1 bacteriophage origin of replication; arrow indicates direction of (+) strand synthesis
   6726..6830    +  promoter       AmpR promoter: bla
   6831..182     +  CDS            AmpR (across the origin): β-lactamase; bla; confers resistance to ampicillin, carbenicillin, and related antibiotics
