[The description below was written by a language model from this plasmid's Addgene catalogue record and pLannotate feature annotations shown in this document.]
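Description:
pMT-zic2a-cytoBirA-2A-mCherry_Ras is a 7.5 kb Tol2 transposon-based transgenesis plasmid built on the pMT backbone for the zebrafish "biotagging" system. It is propagated in E. coli as a high-copy plasmid through a ColE1/pUC-type origin with ampicillin selection (AmpR). It also retains pBluescript-derived remnants, including an f1 origin, lac promoter/operator, lacZα and MCS fragments, and T3, T7 and SP6 phage promoters. According to the catalogue entry the expression cassette is flanked by Tol2 sequences, which allow transposase-mediated integration into the zebrafish genome. These arms are not called in the automated feature table.

The payload is a bicistronic open reading frame driven by a zic2a enhancer coupled to a minimal c-fos promoter. The region upstream of the coding sequence is bracketed by attB1 and attB2 Gateway sites, which may mark where the enhancer was introduced, although the annotation does not name the enhancer or the promoter. The first cistron encodes E. coli biotin ligase BirA carrying an N-terminal 3xHA tag. The "cyto" in the name suggests a cytoplasmic version. A Thosea asigna virus T2A peptide follows, causing ribosomal skipping so that a separate mCherry protein is released. mCherry is fused at its C terminus to a short H-Ras fragment that tethers the fluorophore to the membrane. An SV40 polyadenylation signal lies downstream, annotated on the opposite strand.

In use, the construct generates driver lines in which zic2a-expressing cells produce BirA and are marked by membrane-localised red fluorescence. BirA can then biotinylate a co-expressed acceptor-tagged protein in those cells only, so that material from that population can be isolated for cell-type-specific transcriptome analysis.
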