Addgene plasmid #80064: pMT-zic2a-cytoBirA-2A-mCherry_Ras
Purpose: Zic2a promoter driving HA-tagged biotin ligase (BirA), a Thosea asigna virus peptide (2A), and membrane-tethered mCherry protein (membCherry); flanked by Tol2 sequences
Depositing lab: Tatjana Sauka-Spengler. Depositing organization: University of Oxford. Publication: Biotagging of Specific Cell Populations in Zebrafish Reveals Gene Regulatory Logic Encoded in the Nuclear Transcriptome. Trinh LA, Chong-Morrison V, Gavriouchkina D, Hochgreb-Hagele T, Senanayake U, Fraser SE, Sauka-Spengler T. Cell Rep. 2017 Apr 11;19(2):425-440. doi: 10.1016/j.celrep.2017.03.045. PubMed 28402863.
Backbone
  Vector backbone: pMT
  Backbone size w/o insert (bp): 5450
  Total vector size (bp): 7509
  Vector type: Bacterial Expression ; zebrafish biotagging
Growth in bacteria
  Bacterial resistance: Ampicillin, 100 μg/mL
  Growth temperature: 37°C
  Growth strain: DH5alpha
  Copy number: High Copy
Gene/Insert
  Gene/Insert name: Biotin ligase (BirA), a Thosea asigna virus peptide (2A), and mCherry protein
  Species: D. rerio (zebrafish)
  Insert size (bp): 2059
  Promoter: Zic2a enhancer driving c-fos promoter
  Tag / fusion protein: 3x HA (N terminal on insert)
  Cloning method: Gibson Cloning
  Sequencing primers: 5′ atttaggtgacactatagaagag; 3′ taatacgactcactatagggag
Terms and licenses: Academic/Nonprofit Terms; Industry Terms: Not Available to Industry
How to cite: pMT-zic2a-cytoBirA-2A-mCherry_Ras was a gift from Tatjana Sauka-Spengler (Addgene plasmid # 80064 ; http://n2t.net/addgene:80064 ; RRID:Addgene_80064)
