>Addgene plasmid #80064 | pMT-zic2a-cytoBirA-2A-mCherry_Ras | addgene partial sequence | sequence record 157438 | pBluescript-SK 5'-tctagaactagtggatc-3'
AGAACCAGAGGTGTAAAGTACTTGAGTAATTTTACTTGATTACTGTACTTAAGTATTATTTTTGGGGATT
TTTACTTTACTTGAGTACAATTAAAAATCAATACTTTTACTTTTACTTAATTACATTTTTTTAGAAAAAA
AAGTACTTTTTACTCCTTACAATTTTATTTACAGTCAAAAAGTACTTATTTTTTGGAGATCACTTGGGCC
CGGCTCGAGATATCACCACTTTGTACAAGAAAGCTGGGTCACTGGACCCACATATTCCTCGTGTTCCAGT
GCCAGTGTACCTGAACATTAACAATACCCCTGTCTCGCCTCCCCTTCTTGTCTTTTTCACCCCTTTCTGG
TCTCATTACTTTGGGTTTTATGCCCTAATCTACACAATGAGGACGAAGTCATGGTGGTTATCTTCAGCAG
CCAATGCCTGCCTACCTGTAATCCTTCCCAAAGTCCCTGGCTTTCTCACAGCTCACAAATCGGCACACAA
TGCTTTCATGCAAGGCCTCTGCCGTAATGCTCAAAGACGACAGCAGATTTTTTTCTTTTCTCATCCCTTC
ACATCAAATCCCACCCTTCCTCTGAAAAACAGGGACGTCTTGATCTAAGTCTCAGGACAAGGAAATGTTA
GAATATAAAGGACACAAGAGATAAATGTAAGTTTCTCCAGATACCTCAGCACCTCTGTTACATAAACGGA
AGTAAAGTAAAACTCCTGCTGCACTGACACTGTTATATATATGAGCAGAATGATACGGTTGGTTATAAAT
GACACTTAAAAAAATCAATGAATTTATCATTAAAAGTTAATTGAGAAAGAGCTCAAAAAGGTCAAGCCAG
TTGCTCCATTTGAGGAGGGCATAAAGGGGTTAGGTTTTAACTTAGCATTTTTATTGACTCTGCCAAAACA
AAATGAGTGGGCTCTGTAGGATTGTGCACTCTGCATTGGCCATTCAGGCCTTCAGAGCCCCATTGTAGTA
CTTTGAAGAGAATGAAAGGAAACCCC
