>Addgene plasmid #80064 | pMT-zic2a-cytoBirA-2A-mCherry_Ras | addgene partial sequence | sequence record 157439 | SP6 5'-ATTTAGGTGACACTATAG-3'
TCGATTCGAATTCAAGGTTAAGCGGCCGCAAGCTAGATTGGCATTCCGGTACTGTTGGTAAAGCCACCAT
GGCCACCTATGACGTCCCAGATTACGCAAGTTTGCCCGGGTATGATGTTCCTGATTATGCTAGCCTCCCG
GGTTACGATGTGCCCGACTATGCCTCACTTCCAGGCAGATCTCCTATGAAGGATAACACCGTGCCACTGA
AATTGATTGCCCTGTTAGCGAACGGTGAATTTCACTCTGGCGAGCAGTTGGGTGAAACGCTGGGAATGAG
CCGGGCGGCTATTAATAAACACATTCAGACACTGCGTGACTGGGGCGTTGATGTCTTTACCGTTCCGGGT
AAAGGATACAGCCTGCCTGAGCCTATCCAGTTACTTAATGCTAAACAGATATTGGGTCAGCTGGATGGCG
GTAGTGTAGCCGTGCTGCCAGTGATTGACTCCACGAATCAGTACCTTCTTGATCGTATCGGAGAGCTTAA
ATCGGGCGATGCTTGCATTGCAGAATACCAGCAGGCTGGCCGTGGTCGCCGGGGTCGGAAATGGTTTTCG
CCTTTTGGCGCAAACTTATATTTGTCGATGTTCTGGCGTCTGGAACAAGGCCCGGCGGCGGCGATTGGTT
TAAGTCTGGTTATCGGTATCGTGATGGCGGAAGTATTACGCAAGCTGGGTGCAGATAAAGTTCGTGTTAA
ATGGCCTAATGACCTCTATCTGCAGGATCGCAAGCTGGCAGGCATTCTGGTGGAGCTGACTGGCAAAACT
GGCGATGCGGCGCAAATAGTCATTGGAGCCGGGATCAACATGGCAATGCGCCGTGTTGAAGAGAGTGTCG
TTAATCAGGGGTGGATCACGCTGCAGGAAGCGGGGATCAATCTCGATCGTAATACGTTGGCGGCCATGCT
AATACGTGAATTACGTGCTGCGTTGGAACTCTTCGAA
