>Addgene plasmid #80064 | pMT-zic2a-cytoBirA-2A-mCherry_Ras | addgene partial sequence | sequence record 157957 | T7 5'-TAATACGACTCACTATAGGG-3'
TATAGTTCTAGATCAGGAGAGCACACACTTGCAGCTCATGCAGCCGGGGCCACTCTCATCAGGAGGGTTC
AGCTTAGATCTTCCTCCTCCCTTGTACAGCTCGTCCATGCCGCCGGTGGAGTGGCGGCCCTCGGCGCGTT
CGTACTGTTCCACGATGGTGTAGTCCTCGTTGTGGGAGGTGATGTCCAACTTGATGTTGACGTTGTAGGC
GCCGGGCAGCTGCACGGGCTTCTTGGCCTTGTAGGTGGTCTTGACCTCAGCGTCGTAGTGGCCGCCGTCC
TTCAGCTTCAGCCTCTGCTTGATCTCGCCCTTCAGGGCGCCGTCCTCGGGGTACATCCGCTCGGAGGAGG
CCTCCCAGCCCATGGTCTTCTTCTGCATTACGGGGCCGTCGGAGGGGAAGTTGGTGCCGCGCAGCTTCAC
CTTGTAGATGAACTCGCCGTCCTGCAGGGAGGAGTCCTGGGTCACGGTCACCACGCCGCCGTCCTCGAAG
TTCATCACGCGCTCCCACTTGAAGCCCTCGGGGAAGGACAGCTTCAAGTAGTCGGGGATGTCGGCGGGGT
GCTTCACGTAGGCCTTGGAGCCGTACATGAACTGAGGGGACAGGATGTCCCAGGCGAAGGGCAGGGGGCC
ACCCTTGGTCACCTTCAGCTTGGCGGTCTGGGTGCCCTCGTAGGGGCGGCCCTCGCCCTCGCCCTCGATC
TCGAACTCGTGGCCGTTCACGGAGCCCTCCATGTGCACCTTGAAGCGCATGAACTCCTTGATGATGGCCA
TGTTATCCTCCTCGCCCTTGCTCACCATAGATCTGGGCCCGGGATTTTCCTCCACGTCCCCGCATGTTAG
AAGACTTCCCCTGCCCTCTCCTGATCCGATATCTTTTTCTGCACTACGCAGGGATATTTCACCGCCCATC
CAGGGTTTTATTATTCCATCCTGCTCAAGTAATAAAGCCCCCTGTTTGTCTATTCCGCGTGAAATGCCAA
ATATTTCTTTATCACCAAT
